>Addgene plasmid #166075 | pNSU299_SLA1 | addgene full sequence | sequence record 329130 | Addgene NGS Result
GTTTTAGAGCTAGAAATAGCAAGTTAAAATAAGGCTAGTCCGTTATCAACTTGAAAAAGTGGCACCGAGT
CGGTGCTTTTTTCTCGAGCCATATCCAACTTCCAATTTAATCTTTCTTTTTTAATTTTCACTTATTTGCG
ATACAGAAAGAAAAAAGCGATAGTAACTATTGAATTTTGTTTGGATTTGGTTAGATTAGATATGGTTTCT
CTTTATATTTACATGCTAAAAATGGGCTACACCAGAGATACATAATTAGATATATATACGCCAGTACACC
TTATCGGCCCAAGCCTTGTCCCAAGGCAGCGTTTTGTTCTTGGAAACGCTGCCCTACACGTTCGCTATGC
TTCAAGAACTTTTCTGAGCACTTCATGATGCATGTTTGTTCCTTATTGGTTAGCTTTGATGTTGTGAAGT
CATTGACACAGTCTGTGAAACATCTTTCTACCAGATTAGAGTACAAACGCATGAAATCCTTCATTTGCTT
TTGTTCCACTACTTTTTGGAACTCTTGTTGTTCTTTCCTGCAGGTAGTCGTGCAATGTATGACTTTAAGA
TTTGTGAGCAGGAAGAAAAGGGAGAATCTTCTAACGATAAACCCTTGAAAAACTGGGTAGACTACGCTAT
GTTGAGTTGCTACGCAGGCTGCACAATTACACGAGAATGCTCCCGCCTAGGATTTAAGGCTAAGGGACGT
GCAATGCAGACGACAGATCTAAATGACCGTGTCGGTGAAGTGTTCGCCAAACTTTTCGGTTAACACATGC
AGTGATGCACGCGCGATGGTGCTAAGTTACATATATATATATATGTATAGCCATAGTGATGTCTAAGTAA
CCTTTATGGTATATTTCTTAATGTGGAAAGATACTAGCGCGCGCACCCACACACAAGCTTCGTCTTTTCT
TGAAGAAAAGAGGAAGCTCGCTAAATGGGATTCCACTTTCCGTTCCCTGCCAGCTGATGGAAAAAGGTTA
GTGGAACGATGAAGAATAAAAAGAGAGATCCACTGAGGTGAAATTTCAGCTGACAGCGAGTTTCATGATC
GTGATGAACAATGGTAACGAGTTGTGGCTGTTGCCAGGGAGGGTGGTTCTCAACTTTTAATGTATGGCCA
AATCGCTACTTGGGTTTGTTATATAACAAAGAAGAAATAATGAACTGATTCTCTTCCTCCTTCTTGTCCT
TTCTTAATTCTGTTGTAATTACCTTCCTTTGTAATTTTTTTTGTAATTATTCTTCTTAATAATCCAAACA
AACACACATATTACAATATATTAAAATGTCTAGATTAGATAAAAGTAAAGTGATTAACAGCGCATTAGAG
CTGCTTAATGAGGTCGGAATCGAAGGTTTAACAACCCGTAAACTCGCCCAGAAGCTAGGTGTAGAGCAGC
CTACATTGTATTGGCATGTAAAAAATAAGCGGGCTTTGCTCGACGCCTTAGCCATTGAGATGTTAGATAG
GCACCATACTCACTTTTGCCCTTTAGAAGGGGAAAGCTGGCAAGATTTTTTACGTAATAACGCTAAAAGT
TTTAGATGTGCTTTACTAAGTCATCGCGATGGAGCAAAAGTACATTTAGGTACACGGCCTACAGAAAAAC
AGTATGAAACTCTCGAAAATCAATTAGCCTTTTTATGCCAACAAGGTTTTTCACTAGAGAATGCATTATA
TGCACTCAGCGCTGTGGGGCATTTTACTTTAGGTTGCGTATTGGAAGATCAAGAGCATCAAGTCGCTAAA
GAAGAAAGGGAAACACCTACTACTGATAGTATGCCGCCATTATTACGACAAGCTATCGAATTATTTGATC
ACCAAGGTGCAGAGCCAGCCTTCTTATTCGGCCTTGAATTGATCATATGCGGATTAGAAAAACAACTTAA
ATGTGAAAGTGGGTCTTAAGTCTGAAGAATGAATGATTTGATGATTTCTTTTTCCCTCCATTTTTCTTAC
TGAATATATCAATGATATAGACTTGTATAGTTTATTATTTCAAATTAAGTAGCTATATATAGTCAAGATA
ACGTTTGTTTGACACGATTACATTATTCGTCGACATCTTTTTTCAGCCTGTCGTGGTAGCAATTTGAGGA
GTATTATTAATTGAATAGGTTCATTTTGCGCTCGCATAAACAGTTTTCGTCAGGGACAGTATGTTGGAAT
GAGTGGTAATTAATGGTGACATGACATGTTATAGCAATAACCTTGATGTTTACATCGTAGTTTAATGTAC
ACCCCGCGAATTCGTTCAAGTAGGAGTGCACCAATTGCAAAGGGAAAAGCTGAATGGGCAGTTCGAACCG
CGGTCTTTCCTGCGTTATCCCCTGATTCTGTGGATAACCGTATTACCGCCTTTGAGTGAGCTGATACCGC
TCGCCGCAGCCGAACGACCGAGCGCAGCGAGTCAGTGAGCGAGGAAGCGGAAGAGCGCCCAATACGCAAA
CCGCCTCTCCCCGCGCGTTGGCCGATTCATTAATGCAGCTGGCACGACAGGTTTCCCGACTGGAAAGCGG
GCAGTGAGCGCAACGCAATTAATGTGAGTTAGCTCACTCATTAGGCACCCCAGGCTTTACACTTTATGCT
TCCGGCTCGTATGTTGTGTGGAATTGTGAGCGGATAACAATTTCACACAGGAAACAGCTATGACCATGAT
TACGCCAAGCGCGCAATTAACCCTCACTAAAGGGAACAAAAGCTGGAGCTCATAGCTTCAAAATGTTTCT
ACTCCTTTTTTACTCTTCCAGATTTTCTCGGACTCCGCGCATCGCCGTACCACTTCAAAACACCCAAGCA
CAGCATACTAAATTTCCCCTCTTTCTTCCTCTAGGGTGTCGTTAATTACCCGTACTAAAGGTTTGGAAAA
GAAAAAAGAGACCGCCTCGTTTCTTTTTCTTCGTCGAAAAAGGCAATAAAAATTTTTATCACGTTTCTTT
TTCTTGAAAATTTTTTTTTTGATTTTTTTCTCTTTCGATGACCTCCCATTGATATTTAAGTTAATAAACG
GTCTTCAATTTCTCAAGTTTCAGTTTCATTTTTCTTGTTCTATTACAACTTTTTTTACTTCTTGCTCATT
AGAAAGAAAGCATAGCAATCTAATCTAAGTTTTCTAGAACTAGTGGATCCCCCGGGAAAAATGGACAAGA
AGTACTCCATTGGGCTCGATATCGGCACAAACAGCGTCGGTTGGGCCGTCATTACGGACGAGTACAAGGT
GCCGAGCAAAAAATTCAAAGTTCTGGGCAATACCGATCGCCACAGCATAAAGAAGAACCTCATTGGCGCC
CTCCTGTTCGACTCCGGGGAGACGGCCGAAGCCACGCGGCTCAAAAGAACAGCACGGCGCAGATATACCC
GCAGAAAGAATCGGATCTGCTACCTGCAGGAGATCTTTAGTAATGAGATGGCTAAGGTGGATGACTCTTT
CTTCCATAGGCTGGAGGAGTCCTTTTTGGTGGAGGAGGATAAAAAGCACGAGCGCCACCCAATCTTTGGC
AATATCGTGGACGAGGTGGCGTACCATGAAAAGTACCCAACCATATATCATCTGAGGAAGAAGCTTGTAG
ACAGTACTGATAAGGCTGACTTGCGGTTGATCTATCTCGCGCTGGCGCATATGATCAAATTTCGGGGACA
CTTCCTCATCGAGGGGGACCTGAACCCAGACAACAGCGATGTCGACAAACTCTTTATCCAACTGGTTCAG
ACTTACAATCAGCTTTTCGAAGAGAACCCGATCAACGCATCCGGAGTTGACGCCAAAGCAATCCTGAGCG
CTAGGCTGTCCAAATCCCGGCGGCTCGAAAACCTCATCGCACAGCTCCCTGGGGAGAAGAAGAACGGCCT
GTTTGGTAATCTTATCGCCCTGTCACTCGGGCTGACCCCCAACTTTAAATCTAACTTCGACCTGGCCGAA
GATGCCAAGCTTCAACTGAGCAAAGACACCTACGATGATGATCTCGACAATCTGCTGGCCCAGATCGGCG
ACCAGTACGCAGACCTTTTTTTGGCGGCAAAGAACCTGTCAGACGCCATTCTGCTGAGTGATATTCTGCG
AGTGAACACGGAGATCACCAAAGCTCCGCTGAGCGCTAGTATGATCAAGCGCTATGATGAGCACCACCAA
GACTTGACTTTGCTGAAGGCCCTTGTCAGACAGCAACTGCCTGAGAAGTACAAGGAAATTTTCTTCGATC
AGTCTAAAAATGGCTACGCCGGATACATTGACGGCGGAGCAAGCCAGGAGGAATTTTACAAATTTATTAA
GCCCATCTTGGAAAAAATGGACGGCACCGAGGAGCTGCTGGTAAAGCTTAACAGAGAAGATCTGTTGCGC
AAACAGCGCACTTTCGACAATGGAAGCATCCCCCACCAGATTCACCTGGGCGAACTGCACGCTATCCTCA
GGCGGCAAGAGGATTTCTACCCCTTTTTGAAAGATAACAGGGAAAAGATTGAGAAAATCCTCACATTTCG
GATACCCTACTATGTAGGCCCCCTCGCCCGGGGAAATTCCAGATTCGCGTGGATGACTCGCAAATCAGAA
GAGACCATCACTCCCTGGAACTTCGAGGAAGTCGTGGATAAGGGGGCCTCTGCCCAGTCCTTCATCGAAA
GGATGACTAACTTTGATAAAAATCTGCCTAACGAAAAGGTGCTTCCTAAACACTCTCTGCTGTACGAGTA
CTTCACAGTTTATAACGAGCTCACCAAGGTCAAATACGTCACAGAAGGGATGAGAAAGCCAGCATTCCTG
TCTGGAGAGCAGAAGAAAGCTATCGTGGACCTCCTCTTCAAGACGAACCGGAAAGTTACCGTGAAACAGC
TCAAAGAAGACTATTTCAAAAAGATTGAATGTTTCGACTCTGTTGAAATCAGCGGAGTGGAGGATCGCTT
CAACGCATCCCTGGGAACGTATCACGATCTCCTGAAAATCATTAAAGACAAGGACTTCCTGGACAATGAG
GAGAACGAGGACATTCTTGAGGACATTGTCCTCACCCTTACGTTGTTTGAAGATAGGGAGATGATTGAAG
AACGCTTGAAAACTTACGCTCATCTCTTCGACGACAAAGTCATGAAACAGCTCAAGAGGCGCCGATATAC
AGGATGGGGGCGGCTGTCAAGAAAACTGATCAATGGGATCCGAGACAAGCAGAGTGGAAAGACAATCCTG
GATTTTCTTAAGTCCGATGGATTTGCCAACCGGAACTTCATGCAGTTGATCCATGATGACTCTCTCACCT
TTAAGGAGGACATCCAGAAAGCACAAGTTTCTGGCCAGGGGGACAGTCTTCACGAGCACATCGCTAATCT
TGCAGGTAGCCCAGCTATCAAAAAGGGAATACTGCAGACCGTTAAGGTCGTGGATGAACTCGTCAAAGTA
ATGGGAAGGCATAAGCCCGAGAATATCGTTATCGAGATGGCCCGAGAGAACCAAACTACCCAGAAGGGAC
AGAAGAACAGTAGGGAAAGGATGAAGAGGATTGAAGAGGGTATAAAAGAACTGGGGTCCCAAATCCTTAA
GGAACACCCAGTTGAAAACACCCAGCTTCAGAATGAGAAGCTCTACCTGTACTACCTGCAGAACGGCAGG
GACATGTACGTGGATCAGGAACTGGACATCAATCGGCTCTCCGACTACGACGTGGATCATATCGTGCCCC
AGTCTTTTCTCAAAGATGATTCTATTGATAATAAAGTGTTGACAAGATCCGATAAAAATAGAGGGAAGAG
TGATAACGTCCCCTCAGAAGAAGTTGTCAAGAAAATGAAAAATTATTGGCGGCAGCTGCTGAACGCCAAA
CTGATCACACAACGGAAGTTCGATAATCTGACTAAGGCTGAACGAGGTGGCCTGTCTGAGTTGGATAAAG
CCGGCTTCATCAAAAGGCAGCTTGTTGAGACACGCCAGATCACCAAGCACGTGGCCCAAATTCTCGATTC
ACGCATGAACACCAAGTACGATGAAAATGACAAACTGATTCGAGAGGTGAAAGTTATTACTCTGAAGTCT
AAGCTGGTCTCAGATTTCAGAAAGGACTTTCAGTTTTATAAGGTGAGAGAGATCAACAATTACCACCATG
CGCATGATGCCTACCTGAATGCAGTGGTAGGCACTGCACTTATCAAAAAATATCCCAAGCTTGAATCTGA
ATTTGTTTACGGAGACTATAAAGTGTACGATGTTAGGAAAATGATCGCAAAGTCTGAGCAGGAAATAGGC
AAGGCCACCGCTAAGTACTTCTTTTACAGCAATATTATGAATTTTTTCAAGACCGAGATTACACTGGCCA
ATGGAGAGATTCGGAAGCGACCACTTATCGAAACAAACGGAGAAACAGGAGAAATCGTGTGGGACAAGGG
TAGGGATTTCGCGACAGTCCGGAAGGTCCTGTCCATGCCGCAGGTGAACATCGTTAAAAAGACCGAAGTA
CAGACCGGAGGCTTCTCCAAGGAAAGTATCCTCCCGAAAAGGAACAGCGACAAGCTGATCGCACGCAAAA
AAGATTGGGACCCCAAGAAATACGGCGGATTCGATTCTCCTACAGTCGCTTACAGTGTACTGGTTGTGGC
CAAAGTGGAGAAAGGGAAGTCTAAAAAACTCAAAAGCGTCAAGGAACTGCTGGGCATCACAATCATGGAG
CGATCAAGCTTCGAAAAAAACCCCATCGACTTTCTCGAGGCGAAAGGATATAAAGAGGTCAAAAAAGACC
TCATCATTAAGCTTCCCAAGTACTCTCTCTTTGAGCTTGAAAACGGCCGGAAACGAATGCTCGCTAGTGC
GGGCGAGCTGCAGAAAGGTAACGAGCTGGCACTGCCCTCTAAATACGTTAATTTCTTGTATCTGGCCAGC
CACTATGAAAAGCTCAAAGGGTCTCCCGAAGATAATGAGCAGAAGCAGCTGTTCGTGGAACAACACAAAC
ACTACCTTGATGAGATCATCGAGCAAATAAGCGAATTCTCCAAAAGAGTGATCCTCGCCGACGCTAACCT
CGATAAGGTGCTTTCTGCTTACAATAAGCACAGGGATAAGCCCATCAGGGAGCAGGCAGAAAACATTATC
CACTTGTTTACTCTGACCAACTTGGGCGCGCCTGCAGCCTTCAAGTACTTCGACACCACCATAGACAGAA
AGCGGTACACCTCTACAAAGGAGGTCCTGGACGCCACACTGATTCATCAGTCAATTACGGGGCTCTATGA
AACAAGAATCGACCTCTCTCAGCTCGGTGGAGACAGCAGGGCTGACCCCAAGAAGAAGAGGAAGGTGTGA
TCTCTTCTCGAGTCATGTAATTAGTTATGTCACGCTTACATTCACGCCCTCCCCCCACATCCGCTCTAAC
CGAAAAGGAAGGAGTTAGACAACCTGAAGTCTAGGTCCCTATTTATTTTTTTATAGTTATGTTAGTATTA
AGAACGTTATTTATATTTCAAATTTTTCTTTTTTTTCTGTACAGACGCGTGTACGCATGTAACATTATAC
TGAAAACCTTGCTTGAGAAGGTTTTGGGACGCTCGAAGGCTTTAATTTGCGGCCGGTACCCAATTCGCCC
TATAGTGAGTCGTATTACGCGCGCTCACTGGCCGTCGTTTTACAACGTCGTGACTGGGAAAACCCTGGCG
TTACCCAACTTAATCGCCTTGCAGCACATCCCCCTTTCGCCAGCTGGCGTAATAGCGAAGAGGCCCGCAC
CGATCGCCCTTCCCAACAGTTGCGCAGCCTGAATGGCGAATGG
[124 nt withheld, positions 7744-7867]
C
[91 nt withheld, positions 7869-7959]
A
[49 nt withheld, positions 7961-8009]
CCTTTGACGTTGGAGTCCACGTTCTTT
[37 nt withheld, positions 8037-8073]
ACCCTATCTCGGTCTATTCTTTTGATTTATAAGGGATTTTGCCGATTTCGGCCTATTGGTTAAAAAATGA
GCTGATTTAACAAAAATTTAACGCGAATTTTAACAAAATATTAACGCTTACAATTTCCTGATGCGGTATT
TTCTCCTTACGCATCTGTGCGGTATTTCACACCGCATAGATCGGCAAGTGCACAAACAATACTTAAATAA
ATACTACTCAGTAATAACCTATTTCTTAGCATTTTTGACGAAATTTGCTATTTTGTTAGAGTCTTTTACA
CCATTTGTCTCCACACCTCCGCTTACATCAACACCAATAACGCCATTTAATCTAAGCGCATCACCAACAT
TTTCTGGCGTCAGTCCACCAGCTAACATAAAATGTAAGCTTTCGGGGCTCTCTTGCCTTCCAACCCAGTC
AGAAATCGAGTTCCAATCCAAAAGTTCACCTGTCCCACCTGCTTCTGAATCAAACAAGGGAATAAACGAA
TGAGGTTTCTGTGAAGCTGCACTGAGTAGTATGTTGCAGTCTTTTGGAAATACGAGTCTTTTAATAACTG
GCAAACCGAGGAACTCTTGGTATTCTTGCCACGACTCATCTCCATGCAGTTGGACGATATCAATGCCGTA
ATCATTGACCAGAGCCAAAACATCCTCCTTAGGTTGATTACGAAACACGCCAACCAAGTATTTCGGAGTG
CCTGAACTATTTTTATATGCTTTTACAAGACTTGAAATTTTCCTTGCAATAACCGGGTCAATTGTTCTCT
TTCTATTGGGCACACATATAATACCCAGCAAGTCAGCATCGGAATCTAGAGCACATTCTGCGGCCTCTGT
GCTCTGCAAGCCGCAAACTTTCACCAATGGACCAGAACTACCTGTGAAATTAATAACAGACATACTCCAA
GCTGCCTTTGTGTGCTTAATCACGTATACTCACGTGCTCAATAGTCACCAATGCCCTCCCTCTTGGCCCT
CTCCTTTTCTTTTTTCGACCGAATTAATTCTTAATCGGCAAAAAAAGAAAAGCTCCGGATCAAGATTGTA
CGTAAGGTGACAAGCTATTTTTCAATAAAGAATATCTTCCACTACTGCCATCTGGCGTCATAACTGCAAA
GTACACATATATTACGATGCTGTTCTATTAAATGCTTCCTATATTATATATATAGTAATGTCGTTGATCT
ATGGTGCACTCTCAGTACAATCTGCTCTGATGCCGCATAGTTAAGCCAGCCCCGACACCCGCCAACACCC
GCTGACGCGCCCTGACGGGCTTGTCTGCTCCCGGCATCCGCTTACAGACAAGCTGTGACCGTCTCCGGGA
GCTGCATGTGTCAGAGGTTTTCACCGTCATCACCGAAACGCGCGAGACGAAAGGGCCTCGTGATACGCCT
ATTTTTATAGGTTAATGTCATGATAATAATGGTTTCTTAGACGTCAGGTGGCACTTTTCGGGGAAATGTG
CGCGGAACCCCTATTTGTTTATTTTTCTAAATACATTCAAATATGTATCCGCTCATGAGACAATAACCCT
GATAAATGCTTCAATAATATTGAAAAAGGAAGAGTATGAGTATTCAACATTTCCGTGTCGCCCTTATTCC
CTTTTTTGCGGCATTTTGCCTTCCTGTTTTTGCTCACCCAGAAACGCTGGTGAAAGTAAAAGATGCTGAA
GATCAGTTGGGTGCACGAGTGGGTTACATCGAACTGGATCTCAACAGCGGTAAGATCCTTGAGAGTTTTC
GCCCCGAAGAACGTTTTCCAATGATGAGCACTTTTAAAGTTCTGCTATGTGGCGCGGTATTATCCCGTAT
TGACGCCGGGCAAGAGCAACTCGGTCGCCGCATACACTATTCTCAGAATGACTTGGTTGAGTACTCACCA
GTCACAGAAAAGCATCTTACGGATGGCATGACAGTAAGAGAATTATGCAGTGCTGCCATAACCATGAGTG
ATAACACTGCGGCCAACTTACTTCTGACAACGATCGGAGGACCGAAGGAGCTAACCGCTTTTTTGCACAA
CATGGGGGATCATGTAACTCGCCTTGATCGTTGGGAACCGGAGCTGAATGAAGCCATACCAAACGACGAG
CGTGACACCACGATGCCTGTAGCAATGGCAACAACGTTGCGCAAACTATTAACTGGCGAACTACTTACTC
TAGCTTCCCGGCAACAATTAATAGACTGGATGGAGGCGGATAAAGTTGCAGGACCACTTCTGCGCTCGGC
CCTTCCGGCTGGCTGGTTTATTGCTGATAAATCTGGAGCCGGTGAGCGTGGGTCTCGCGGTATCATTGCA
GCACTGGGGCCAGATGGTAAGCCCTCCCGTATCGTAGTTATCTACACGACGGGGAGTCAGGCAACTATGG
ATGAACGAAATAGACAGATCGCTGAGATAGGTGCCTCACTGATTAAGCATTGGTAACTGTCAGACCAAGT
TTACTCATATATACTTTAGATTGATTTAAAACTTCATTTTTAATTTAAAAGGATCTAGGTGAAGATCCTT
TTTGATAATCTCATGACCAAAATCCCTTAACGTGAGTTTTCGTTCCACTGAGCGTCAGACCCCGTAGAAA
AGATCAAAGGATCTTCTTGAGATCCTTTTTTTCTGCGCGTAATCTGCTGCTTGCAAACAAAAAAACCACC
GCTACCAGCGGTGGTTTGTTTGCCGGATCAAGAGCTACCAACTCTTTTTCCGAAGGTAACTGGCTTCAGC
AGAGCGCAGATACCAAATACTGTTCTTCTAGTGTAGCCGTAGTTAGGCCACCACTTCAAGAACTCTGTAG
CACCGCCTACATACCTCGCTCTGCTAATCCTGTTACCAGTGGCTGCTGCCAGTGGCGATAAGTCGTGTCT
TACCGGGTTGGACTCAAGACGATAGTTACCGGATAAGGCGCAGCGGTCGGGCTGAACGGGGGGTTCGTGC
ACACAGCCCAGCTTGGAGCGAACGACCTACACCGAACTGAGATACCTACAGCGTGAGCTATGAGAAAGCG
CCACGCTTCCCGAAGGGAGAAAGGCGGACAGGTATCCGGTAAGCGGCAGGGTCGGAACAGGAGAGCGCAC
GAGGGAGCTTCCAGGGGGAAACGCCTGGTATCTTTATAGTCCTGTCGGGTTTCGCCACCTCTGACTTGAG
CGTCGATTTTTGTGATGCTCGTCAGGGGGGCGGAGCCTATGGAAAAACGCCAGCAACGCGGCCTTTTTAC
GGTTCCTGGCCTTTTGCTGGCCTTTTGCTCGGGGGATCTGCCAATTGAACATAACATGGTAGTTACATAT
ACTAGTAATATGGTTCGGCACACATTAAAAGTATAAAAACTATCTGAATTACGAATTACATATATTGGTC
ATAAAAATCAATCAATCATCGTGTGTTTTATATGTCTCTTATCTAAGTATAAGAATATCCATAGTTAATA
TTCACTTACGCTACCTTTTAACCTGTAATCATTGTCAACAGGATATGTTAACGACCCACATTGATAAACG
CTAGTATTTCTTTTTCCTCTTCTTATTGGCCGGCTGTCTCTATACTCCCCTATAGTCTGTTTCTTTTCGT
TTCGATTGTCCCTATCAGTGATAGAGATGGCGCACATGGTACGCTGTGGTGCTCGCGGCTGGGAACGAAA
CTCTGGGAGCTGCGATTGGCAGATGATGCCAATGATTACTGG
Features (pLannotate 1.2.2; 27 found; start..end, strand, type, name):
      1..76      +  misc_RNA       gRNA scaffold: guide RNA scaffold for the Streptococcus pyogenes CRISPR/Cas9 system
     89..151     +  terminator     RPR1 terminator: transcription terminator for the S. cerevisiae RNase P RNA gene
    284..526     -  CDS            TIM9 (fragment): TIM9_YEAST - Experimental evidence at protein level: Swiss-Prot protein existence level 1. Mitochondrial intermembrane chaperone that participates in the import and insertion of multi-pass transmembrane proteins into the mitochondrial inner membrane. Also required for the transfer of beta- barrel precursors from the TOM complex to the sorting and assembly machinery (SAM complex) of the outer membrane. Acts as a chaperone-like protein that protects the hydrophobic precursors from aggregation and guide them through the mitochondrial intermembrane space. Compared to TIM10, it may have a strong st
    536..760     +  CDS            NNR2 (fragment): NNRD_YEAST - Experimental evidence at protein level: Swiss-Prot protein existence level 1. Catalyzes the dehydration of the S-form of NAD(P)HX at the expense of ATP, which is converted to ADP. Together with NAD(P)HX epimerase, which catalyzes the epimerization of the S- and R-forms, the enzyme allows the repair of both epimers of NAD(P)HX, a damaged form of NAD(P)H that is a result of enzymatic or heat-dependent hydration. From Saccharomyces cerevisiae (strain ATCC 204508 / S288c) (Baker's yeast).
   1286..1909    +  CDS            TetR: tetracycline repressor TetR; tetR from transposon Tn10; TetR binds to the tetracycline operator tetO to inhibit transcription. This inhibition can be relieved by adding tetracycline or doxycycline.
   2314..2433    +  rep_origin     RSF ori (fragment): Plasmids containing the RSF 1030 origin of replication can be propagated in E. coli cells that contain additional plasmids with compatible origins.
   2435..2527    +  CDS            lacI (fragment): lac repressor; lacI; The lac repressor binds to the lac operator to inhibit transcription in E. coli. This inhibition can be relieved by adding lactose or isopropyl-β-D-thiogalactopyranoside (IPTG).
   2540..2561    +  protein_bind   CAP binding site: CAP binding activates transcription in the presence of cAMP. E. coli catabolite activator protein
   2576..2606    +  promoter       lac promoter: promoter for the E. coli lac operon
   2610..2632    +  protein_bind   lac operator (fragment): The lac repressor binds to the lac operator to inhibit transcription in E. coli. This inhibition can be relieved by adding lactose or isopropyl-β-D-thiogalactopyranoside (IPTG). lac repressor encoded by lacI
   2675..2693    +  promoter       T3 promoter: promoter for bacteriophage T3 RNA polymerase
   2711..3109    +  promoter       TEF1 promoter: S. cerevisiae TEF1; promoter for EF-1α
   3113..3136    +  misc_feature   MCS (fragment): pBluescript multiple cloning site
   3141..7244    +  CDS            cas9: CAS9_STRP1 - Also known as csn1 From Streptococcus pyogenes serotype M1.
   7293..7540    +  terminator     CYC1 terminator: S. cerevisiae CYC1; transcription terminator for CYC1
   7559..7577    -  promoter       T7 promoter: promoter for bacteriophage T7 RNA polymerase
   7585..7740    +  CDS            lacZα (fragment): LacZα fragment of β-galactosidase; lacZ fragment
   7744..8172    +  rep_origin     f1 ori (sequence partly withheld): f1 bacteriophage origin of replication; arrow indicates direction of (+) strand synthesis
   8200..8251    -  misc_feature   bom (fragment): basis of mobility region from pBR322
   8302..8976    -  CDS            TRP1: phosphoribosylanthranilate isomerase, required for tryptophan biosynthesis; S. cerevisiae TRP1; yeast auxotrophic marker
   8977..9124    -  promoter       TRP1 promoter: S. cerevisiae TRP1
   9263..9312    -  misc_feature   bom (fragment): basis of mobility region from pBR322
   9414..9449    -  CDS            rop (fragment): Rop protein, which maintains plasmids at low copy number; rop
   9544..9648    +  promoter       AmpR promoter: bla
   9649..10509   +  CDS            AmpR: β-lactamase; bla; confers resistance to ampicillin, carbenicillin, and related antibiotics
  10680..11268   +  rep_origin     ori: high-copy-number ColE1/pMB1/pBR322/pUC origin of replication
  11328..11734   +  promoter       RPR1 promoter: RPR1; promoter for the S. cerevisiae RNase P RNA gene
