[The description below was written by a language model from this plasmid's Addgene catalogue record and pLannotate feature annotations shown in this document.]
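Description:
pNSU299_SLA1 is a yeast CRISPR plasmid that combines constitutive Streptococcus pyogenes Cas9 expression with tetracycline-inducible expression of a single guide RNA targeting the S. cerevisiae gene SLA1 (YBL007C). Its stated purpose is controlled formation of a double-strand break at that locus on chromosome II. The backbone is listed as pRS414, which is normally a centromeric TRP1 shuttle vector. However, the feature table shows no CEN/ARS element, and the depositor describes the plasmid as integrating: it is linearized within TRP1 before transformation so that it recombines into the yeast genome, with selection for tryptophan prototrophy. The depositor names chromosome V as the integration site. In E. coli the plasmid is maintained at high copy through a ColE1/pUC-type origin with ampicillin resistance. An f1 origin and lac/T3/T7 remnants of the pBluescript-derived polylinker are also present.

Cas9 is driven by the TEF1 promoter and terminated by the CYC1 terminator, which gives constitutive nuclease expression. The guide cassette spans the numbering origin of the circular sequence. It consists of the RNA polymerase III RPR1 promoter, the SLA1 spacer, the S. pyogenes gRNA scaffold and the RPR1 terminator. A Tn10 TetR coding sequence is also carried. The record calls the guide promoter Tet-inducible, which implies TetR repression of an operator-modified RPR1 promoter relieved by tetracycline-class inducers, although no tetO site is annotated. The promoter driving TetR is likewise not annotated. Short matches to TIM9, NNR2, RSF ori, lacI, rop and bom are probably flanking yeast regulatory sequence or backbone remnants. Because Cas9 is always present and the guide is switched on by the inducer, the timing of cleavage can be controlled for DNA break and repair studies in yeast.
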