Addgene plasmid #166075: pNSU299_SLA1
Purpose: Plasmid for constituive spCas9 and tet-inducible SLA1 targeting sgRNA expression for double stranded break formation in yeast
Depositing lab: Rebecca Burgess. Depositing organization: Stevenson University.
Backbone
  Vector backbone: pRS414
  Backbone manufacturer: Smith JD et al 2016. PMID 26956608
  Vector type: Yeast Expression, CRISPR
  Selectable markers: TRP1
Growth in bacteria
  Bacterial resistance: Ampicillin, 100 μg/mL
  Growth temperature: 37°C
  Growth strain: DH5alpha
  Copy number: High Copy
Gene/Insert
  Gene/Insert name: SLA1
  gRNA/shRNA sequence: ATGATGCCAATGATTACTGG
  Species: S. cerevisiae (budding yeast)
  Entrez Gene: SLA1 (a.k.a. YBL007C)
  Promoter: Tet-inducible
  Cloning method: Gibson Cloning
Resource information
  A portion of this plasmid was derived from a plasmid made by: Jim Haber/Neal Sugawara
Terms and licenses: Academic/Nonprofit Terms; Industry Terms: Not Available to Industry
Depositor comments: gRNA Binding Coordinates: chrII: 213734-213753 (- strand) This is a yeast integration plasmid, and should be linearized with BstZ17I (or elsewhere within the TRP1 gene) before transformation for integration into Chromosome V of the yeast genome
How to cite: pNSU299_SLA1 was a gift from Rebecca Burgess (Addgene plasmid # 166075 ; http://n2t.net/addgene:166075 ; RRID:Addgene_166075)
